>Addgene plasmid #191206 | pAAV-7xTRE-3xeGFP | addgene full sequence | sequence record 374526 | Addgene NGS Result
TGGGTTACATCGAACTGGATCTCAACAGCGGTAAGATCCTTGAGAGTTTTCGCCCCGAAGAACGTTTTCC
AATGATGAGCACTTTTAAAGTTCTGCTATGTGGCGCGGTATTATCCCGTATTGACGCCGGGCAAGAGCAA
CTCGGTCGCCGCATACACTATTCTCAGAATGACTTGGTTGAGTACTCACCAGTCACAGAAAAGCATCTTA
CGGATGGCATGACAGTAAGAGAATTATGCAGTGCTGCCATAACCATGAGTGATAACACTGCGGCCAACTT
ACTTCTGACAACGATCGGAGGACCGAAGGAGCTAACCGCTTTTTTGCACAACATGGGGGATCATGTAACT
CGCCTTGATCGTTGGGAACCGGAGCTGAATGAAGCCATACCAAACGACGAGCGTGACACCACGATGCCTG
TAGCAATGGCAACAACGTTGCGCAAACTATTAACTGGCGAACTACTTACTCTAGCTTCCCGGCAACAATT
AATAGACTGGATGGAGGCGGATAAAGTTGCAGGACCACTTCTGCGCTCGGCCCTTCCGGCTGGCTGGTTT
ATTGCTGATAAATCTGGAGCCGGTGAGCGTGGGTCTCGCGGTATCATTGCAGCACTGGGGCCAGATGGTA
AGCCCTCCCGTATCGTAGTTATCTACACGACGGGGAGTCAGGCAACTATGGATGAACGAAATAGACAGAT
CGCTGAGATAGGTGCCTCACTGATTAAGCATTGGTAACTGTCAGACCAAGTTTACTCATATATACTTTAG
ATTGATTTAAAACTTCATTTTTAATTTAAAAGGATCTAGGTGAAGATCCTTTTTGATAATCTCATGACCA
AAATCCCTTAACGTGAGTTTTCGTTCCACTGAGCGTCAGACCCCGTAGAAAAGATCAAAGGATCTTCTTG
AGATCCTTTTTTTCTGCGCGTAATCTGCTGCTTGCAAACAAAAAAACCACCGCTACCAGCGGTGGTTTGT
TTGCCGGATCAAGAGCTACCAACTCTTTTTCCGAAGGTAACTGGCTTCAGCAGAGCGCAGATACCAAATA
CTGTTCTTCTAGTGTAGCCGTAGTTAGGCCACCACTTCAAGAACTCTGTAGCACCGCCTACATACCTCGC
TCTGCTAATCCTGTTACCAGTGGCTGCTGCCAGTGGCGATAAGTCGTGTCTTACCGGGTTGGACTCAAGA
CGATAGTTACCGGATAAGGCGCAGCGGTCGGGCTGAACGGGGGGTTCGTGCACACAGCCCAGCTTGGAGC
GAACGACCTACACCGAACTGAGATACCTACAGCGTGAGCTATGAGAAAGCGCCACGCTTCCCGAAGGGAG
AAAGGCGGACAGGTATCCGGTAAGCGGCAGGGTCGGAACAGGAGAGCGCACGAGGGAGCTTCCAGGGGGA
AACGCCTGGTATCTTTATAGTCCTGTCGGGTTTCGCCACCTCTGACTTGAGCGTCGATTTTTGTGATGCT
CGTCAGGGGGGCGGAGCCTATGGAAAAACGCCAGCAACGCGGCCTTTTTACGGTTCCTGGCCTTTTGCTG
GCCTTTTGCTCACATGTCCTGCAGGCAGCTGCGCGCTCGCTCGCTCACTGAGGCCGCCCGGGCGTCGGGC
GACCTTTGGTCGCCCGGCCTCAGTGAGCGAGCGAGCGCGCAGAGAGGGAGTGGCCAACTCCATCACTAGG
GGTTCCTGCGGCCGCACGCGTATCAAGTGCCACCTGACGTCTCCCTATCAGTGATAGAGAAGTCGACACG
TCTCGAGCTCCCTATCAGTGATAGAGAAGGTACGTCTAGAACGTCTCCCTATCAGTGATAGAGAAGTCGA
CACGTCTCGAGCTCCCTATCAGTGATAGAGAAGGTACGTCTAGAACGTCTCCCTATCAGTGATAGAGAAG
TCGACACGTCTCGAGCTCCCTATCAGTGATAGAGAAGGTACGTCTAGAACGTCTCCCTATCAGTGATAGA
GAAGTCGACACGTCTCGAGCTCCCTATCAGTGATAGAGAAGCTACCCCCTATATAAGCAGAGCTCGTTTA
GTGAACCGTCAGATCGCCTGGAGACGCCATCCACGCTGTTTTGACCTCCATAGAAGACACCGGGACCGAT
CCAGCCTGGATCCACTAGTGCCACCATGGTGAGCAAGGGCGAGGAGCTGTTCACCGGGGTGGTGCCCATC
CTGGTCGAGCTGGACGGCGACGTAAACGGCCACAAGTTCAGCGTGTCCGGCGAGGGCGAGGGCGATGCCA
CCTACGGCAAGCTGACCCTGAAGTTCATCTGCACCACCGGCAAGCTGCCCGTGCCCTGGCCCACCCTCGT
GACCACCCTGACCTACGGCGTGCAGTGCTTCAGCCGCTACCCCGACCACATGAAGCAGCACGACTTCTTC
AAGTCCGCCATGCCCGAAGGCTACGTCCAGGAGCGCACCATCTTCTTCAAGGACGACGGCAACTACAAGA
CCCGCGCCGAGGTGAAGTTCGAGGGCGACACCCTGGTGAACCGCATCGAGCTGAAGGGCATCGACTTCAA
GGAGGACGGCAACATCCTGGGGCACAAGCTGGAGTACAACTACAACAGCCACAACGTCTATATCATGGCC
GACAAGCAGAAGAACGGCATCAAGGTGAACTTCAAGATCCGCCACAACATCGAGGACGGCAGCGTGCAGC
TCGCCGACCACTACCAGCAGAACACCCCCATCGGCGACGGCCCCGTGCTGCTGCCCGACAACCACTACCT
GAGCACCCAGTCCGCCCTGAGCAAAGACCCCAACGAGAAGCGCGATCACATGGTCCTGCTGGAGTTCGTG
ACCGCCGCCGGGATCACTCTCGGCATGGACGAGCTGTACAAGGGTTCCGGACAGCTTTTGAACTTTGACC
TTTTGAAGTTGGCAGGAGACGTTGAGTCCAACCCCGGACCCGTGTCGAAAGGGGAGGAACTGTTCACGGG
AGTGGTGCCTATCCTCGTCGAACTCGACGGAGATGTGAACGGACATAAGTTCTCGGTGTCCGGGGAAGGA
GAAGGGGACGCTACTTACGGAAAGCTGACTCTGAAGTTTATCTGTACCACTGGAAAGCTCCCAGTCCCGT
GGCCAACCCTTGTCACCACCTTGACTTACGGAGTGCAATGTTTCTCCCGGTACCCGGACCACATGAAGCA
GCACGACTTCTTCAAATCCGCGATGCCGGAAGGATACGTGCAGGAGCGGACAATCTTCTTTAAGGACGAC
GGAAACTATAAGACCAGGGCCGAGGTCAAGTTTGAGGGGGATACCCTCGTGAACAGAATTGAACTGAAGG
GTATTGACTTCAAGGAAGATGGCAACATCTTGGGGCATAAGCTCGAATACAATTACAACTCCCACAACGT
CTACATTATGGCGGACAAACAGAAGAATGGTATTAAGGTCAATTTCAAGATCAGGCATAACATTGAGGAC
GGATCGGTGCAGTTGGCCGATCACTACCAACAGAATACCCCGATTGGAGATGGGCCGGTGCTCCTGCCTG
ATAACCACTACTTGTCCACTCAGTCCGCTCTGTCGAAGGACCCAAACGAAAAGCGGGATCACATGGTGCT
CCTGGAATTCGTCACTGCGGCTGGTATTACCCTGGGGATGGACGAACTCTACAAAGGTTCCGGACAGCTT
TTGAACTTTGACCTTTTGAAGTTGGCAGGAGACGTTGAGTCCAACCCCGGACCCGTGTCCAAGGGAGAGG
AACTCTTCACTGGAGTGGTGCCGATTCTGGTGGAGCTGGATGGGGACGTGAACGGTCACAAATTCTCCGT
GTCAGGAGAAGGAGAGGGAGATGCTACCTACGGAAAACTTACTCTCAAGTTCATCTGCACCACCGGAAAG
CTGCCAGTGCCGTGGCCGACACTTGTGACTACCCTTACCTACGGAGTGCAATGCTTCTCGCGGTATCCTG
ACCATATGAAGCAACATGATTTCTTTAAGTCCGCAATGCCTGAAGGATATGTGCAGGAAAGAACTATCTT
TTTCAAGGATGATGGAAACTACAAAACTCGGGCCGAAGTCAAGTTTGAAGGAGACACGCTCGTGAACCGG
ATCGAACTTAAGGGAATTGACTTTAAGGAAGATGGAAACATTCTCGGTCACAAGCTGGAGTACAACTACA
ACTCTCATAACGTCTACATCATGGCAGACAAGCAGAAGAACGGTATCAAGGTCAACTTCAAAATCAGGCA
CAATATTGAAGATGGTTCAGTCCAGCTGGCAGACCACTATCAGCAAAATACTCCGATAGGAGATGGTCCT
GTGCTGCTTCCTGACAATCATTACCTGTCAACTCAGTCGGCCCTGTCAAAGGACCCGAACGAAAAGAGAG
ATCACATGGTGTTGCTGGAGTTCGTGACGGCGGCGGGAATCACCCTGGGAATGGACGAATTGTACAAATG
AACCGGTAAGCTTATCGATAATCAACCTCTGGATTACAAAATTTGTGAAAGATTGACTGGTATTCTTAAC
TATGTTGCTCCTTTTACGCTATGTGGATACGCTGCTTTAATGCCTTTGTATCATGCTATTGCTTCCCGTA
TGGCTTTCATTTTCTCCTCCTTGTATAAATCCTGGTTGCTGTCTCTTTATGAGGAGTTGTGGCCCGTTGT
CAGGCAACGTGGCGTGGTGTGCACTGTGTTTGCTGACGCAACCCCCACTGGTTGGGGCATTGCCACCACC
TGTCAGCTCCTTTCCGGGACTTTCGCTTTCCCCCTCCCTATTGCCACGGCGGAACTCATCGCCGCCTGCC
TTGCCCGCTGCTGGACAGGGGCTCGGCTGTTGGGCACTGACAATTCCGTGGTGTTGTCGGGGAAATCATC
GTCCTTTCCTTGGCTGCTCGCCTATGTTGCCACCTGGATTCTGCGCGGGACGTCCTTCTGCTACGTCCCT
TCGGCCCTCAATCCAGCGGACCTTCCTTCCCGCGGCCTGCTGCCGGCTCTGCGGCCTCTTCCGCGTCTTC
GCCTTCGCCCTCAGACGAGTCGGATCTCCCTTTGGGCCGCCTCCCCGCATCGATACCGAGCGCTGCTCGA
GAGATCTACGGGTGGCATCCCTGTGACCCCTCCCCAGTGCCTCTCCTGGCCCTGGAAGTTGCCACTCCAG
TGCCCACCAGCCTTGTCCTAATAAAATTAAGTTGCATCATTTTGTCTGACTAGGTGTCCTTCTATAATAT
TATGGGGTGGAGGGGGGTGGTATGGAGCAAGGGGCAAGTTGGGAAGACAACCTGTAGGGCCTGCGGGGTC
TATTGGGAACCAAGCTGGAGTGCAGTGGCACAATCTTGGCTCACTGCAATCTCCGCCTCCTGGGTTCAAG
CGATTCTCCTGCCTCAGCCTCCCGAGTTGTTGGGATTCCAGGCATGCATGACCAGGCTCAGCTAATTTTT
GTTTTTTTGGTAGAGACGGGGTTTCACCATATTGGCCAGGCTGGTCTCCAACTCCTAATCTCAGGTGATC
TACCCACCTTGGCCTCCCAAATTGCTGGGATTACAGGCGTGAACCACTGCTCCCTTCCCTGTCCTTCTGA
TTTTGTAGGTAACCACGTGCGGACCGAGCGGCCGCAGGAACCCCTAGTGATGGAGTTGGCCACTCCCTCT
CTGCGCGCTCGCTCGCTCACTGAGGCCGGGCGACCAAAGGTCGCCCGACGCCCGGGCTTTGCCCGGGCGG
CCTCAGTGAGCGAGCGAGCGCGCAGCTGCCTGCAGGGGCGCCTGATGCGGTATTTTCTCCTTACGCATCT
GTGCGGTATTTCACACCGCATA
[95 nt withheld, positions 5763-5857]
T
[46 nt withheld, positions 5859-5904]
C
[141 nt withheld, positions 5906-6046]
CCTTTGACGTTGGAGTCCACGTTCTTT
[37 nt withheld, positions 6074-6110]
ACTCTATCTCGGGCTATTCTTTTGATTTATAAGGGATTTTGCCGATTTCGGTCTATTGGTTAAAAAATGA
GCTGATTTAACAAAAATTTAACGCGAATTTTAACAAAATATTAACGTTTACAATTTTATGGTGCACTCTC
AGTACAATCTGCTCTGATGCCGCATAGTTAAGCCAGCCCCGACACCCGCCAACACCCGCTGACGCGCCCT
GACGGGCTTGTCTGCTCCCGGCATCCGCTTACAGACAAGCTGTGACCGTCTCCGGGAGCTGCATGTGTCA
GAGGTTTTCACCGTCATCACCGAAACGCGCGAGACGAAAGGGCCTCGTGATACGCCTATTTTTATAGGTT
AATGTCATGATAATAATGGTTTCTTAGACGTCAGGTGGCACTTTTCGGGGAAATGTGCGCGGAACCCCTA
TTTGTTTATTTTTCTAAATACATTCAAATATGTATCCGCTCATGAGACAATAACCCTGATAAATGCTTCA
ATAATATTGAAAAAGGAAGAGTATGAGTATTCAACATTTCCGTGTCGCCCTTATTCCCTTTTTTGCGGCA
TTTTGCCTTCCTGTTTTTGCTCACCCAGAAACGCTGGTGAAAGTAAAAGATGCTGAAGATCAGTTGGGTG
CACGAG
Features (pLannotate 1.2.2; 24 found; start..end, strand, type, name):
    908..1496    +  rep_origin     ori: high-copy-number ColE1/pMB1/pBR322/pUC origin of replication
   1569..1596    +  repeat_region  AAV2 ITR (fragment): inverted terminal repeat of adeno-associated virus serotype 2 inverted
   1625..1652    +  repeat_region  AAV2 ITR (fragment): inverted terminal repeat of adeno-associated virus serotype 2 inverted
   1721..1741    +  promoter       tight TRE promoter (fragment): Tet-responsive promoter PTight, consisting of seven tet operator sequences followed by the minimal CMV promoter
   1758..1778    +  promoter       tight TRE promoter (fragment): Tet-responsive promoter PTight, consisting of seven tet operator sequences followed by the minimal CMV promoter
   1795..1815    +  promoter       tight TRE promoter (fragment): Tet-responsive promoter PTight, consisting of seven tet operator sequences followed by the minimal CMV promoter
   1832..1852    +  promoter       tight TRE promoter (fragment): Tet-responsive promoter PTight, consisting of seven tet operator sequences followed by the minimal CMV promoter
   1869..1889    +  promoter       tight TRE promoter (fragment): Tet-responsive promoter PTight, consisting of seven tet operator sequences followed by the minimal CMV promoter
   1906..1926    +  promoter       tight TRE promoter (fragment): Tet-responsive promoter PTight, consisting of seven tet operator sequences followed by the minimal CMV promoter
   1943..1963    +  promoter       tight TRE promoter (fragment): Tet-responsive promoter PTight, consisting of seven tet operator sequences followed by the minimal CMV promoter
   1980..2000    +  promoter       tight TRE promoter (fragment): Tet-responsive promoter PTight, consisting of seven tet operator sequences followed by the minimal CMV promoter
   2008..2053    +  promoter       TRE3GV promoter (fragment): 3rd-generation Tet-responsive promoter that can be activated by binding of Tet-On® 3G, optimized for retroviral and lentiviral vectors
   2126..2842    +  CDS            EGFP: EGFP is a basic (constitutively fluorescent) green fluorescent protein published in 1996, derived from Aequorea victoria. It is reported to be a rapidly-maturing weak dimer with moderate acid sensitivity.
   2912..3625    +  CDS            EGFP: EGFP is a basic (constitutively fluorescent) green fluorescent protein published in 1996, derived from Aequorea victoria. It is reported to be a rapidly-maturing weak dimer with moderate acid sensitivity.
   3695..4408    +  CDS            EGFP: EGFP is a basic (constitutively fluorescent) green fluorescent protein published in 1996, derived from Aequorea victoria. It is reported to be a rapidly-maturing weak dimer with moderate acid sensitivity.
   4430..5018    +  misc_feature   WPRE: woodchuck hepatitis virus posttranscriptional regulatory element
   5050..5526    +  polyA_signal   hGH poly(A) signal: human growth hormone polyadenylation signal
   5566..5706    +  repeat_region  AAV2 ITR: inverted terminal repeat of adeno-associated virus serotype 2 inverted
   5711..5762    -  misc_feature   bom (fragment): basis of mobility region from pBR322
   5781..6236    +  rep_origin     f1 ori (sequence partly withheld): f1 bacteriophage origin of replication; arrow indicates direction of (+) strand synthesis
   6237..6286    -  misc_feature   bom (fragment): basis of mobility region from pBR322
   6388..6423    -  CDS            rop (fragment): Rop protein, which maintains plasmids at low copy number; rop
   6518..6622    +  promoter       AmpR promoter: bla
   6623..737     +  CDS            AmpR (across the origin): β-lactamase; bla; confers resistance to ampicillin, carbenicillin, and related antibiotics
