[The description below was written by a language model from this plasmid's Addgene catalogue record and pLannotate feature annotations shown in this document.]
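Description:
pAAV-7xTRE-3xeGFP is an adeno-associated virus transfer plasmid of 6,746 bp, built on a pAAV backbone for mammalian expression. It is used to package a tetracycline-responsive, very bright green fluorescent reporter into recombinant AAV. In bacteria it replicates from a high-copy ColE1/pUC-type origin and is selected with ampicillin through the bla (AmpR) gene and its own promoter. An f1 phage origin is also present, along with short remnants of pBR322 bom and rop sequences. The record lists a recombination-deficient growth strain, which fits the repetitive content of the plasmid (the ITRs, the tet operator array and the tandem EGFP copies).

The expression cassette lies between AAV2 inverted terminal repeats, which are the cis elements needed for genome replication and encapsidation. The downstream ITR is annotated in full, whereas the upstream one is detected only as two short fragments, so its integrity cannot be judged from the feature table. The promoter is a TRE, a series of repeated tet operator matches followed by a minimal promoter fragment annotated as TRE3G-like. The table shows eight operator-like hits, although the name specifies seven. This promoter is meant to stay silent unless a tetracycline-controlled transactivator (tTA or rtTA) is supplied from another construct.

Downstream are three EGFP coding sequences in the same orientation, separated by short spacers. The record does not state whether these spacers are peptide linkers or cleavage sequences. A WPRE enhances transcript stability and expression, and the human growth hormone polyadenylation signal ends the cassette. Because expression depends on the transactivator, the reporter suits strong, sparse labelling of transactivator-expressing cells. This is consistent with its origin in a neuronal tracing project and its citation in work on imaging cleared tissue.
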