Addgene plasmid #191206: pAAV-7xTRE-3xeGFP
Purpose: GFP expression under the control of TRE promotor
Depositing lab: Janelia Viral Tools. Depositing organization: HHMI, Janelia Research Campus. Publication: A hybrid open-top light-sheet microscope for versatile multi-scale imaging of cleared tissues. Glaser AK, Bishop KW, Barner LA, Susaki EA, Kubota SI, Gao G, Serafin RB, Balaram P, Turschak E, Nicovich PR, Lai H, Lucas LAG, Yi Y, Nichols EK, Huang H, Reder NP, Wilson JJ, Sivakumar R, Shamskhou E, Stoltzfus CR, Wei X, Hempton AK, Pende M, Murawala P, Dodt HU, Imaizumi T, Shendure J, Beliveau BJ, Gerner MY, Xin L, Zhao H, True LD, Reid RC, Chandrashekar J, Ueda HR, Svoboda K, Liu JTC. Nat Methods. 2022 May;19(5):613-619. doi: 10.1038/s41592-022-01468-5. Epub 2022 May 11. PubMed 35545715.
Backbone
  Vector backbone: pAAV
  Backbone size w/o insert (bp): 4463
  Total vector size (bp): 6746
  Vector type: Mammalian Expression, AAV
Growth in bacteria
  Bacterial resistance: Ampicillin, 100 μg/mL
  Growth temperature: 37°C
  Growth strain: NEB Stable
  Growth instructions: Grow for minimum time necessary. Do not store colonies on plate.
  Copy number: High Copy
Gene/Insert
  Gene/Insert name: 3X GFP
  Insert size (bp): 2283
  Promoter: TRE
  Cloning method: Unknown
  Sequencing primers: 5′ N/A; 3′ N/A
Resource information
  A portion of this plasmid was derived from a plasmid made by: Janelia MouseLight Project, Jayaram Chandrashekar, and Kimberly Ritola
Terms and licenses: Academic/Nonprofit Terms; Industry Terms: Not Available to Industry
How to cite: pAAV-7xTRE-3xeGFP was a gift from Janelia Viral Tools (Addgene plasmid # 191206 ; http://n2t.net/addgene:191206 ; RRID:Addgene_191206)
